Addgene plasmid #195802: pENTR223-BdRF1
Purpose: Gateway Entry Clone of Epstein-Barr virus BdRF1
Depositing lab: Eric Johannsen. Depositing organization: Brigham and Women's Hospital. Publication: Epstein-Barr virus and virus human protein interaction maps. Calderwood MA, Venkatesan K, Xing L, Chase MR, Vazquez A, Holthaus AM, Ewence AE, Li N, Hirozane-Kishikawa T, Hill DE, Vidal M, Kieff E, Johannsen E. Proc Natl Acad Sci U S A. 2007 May 1;104(18):7606-11. doi: 10.1073/pnas.0702332104. Epub 2007 Apr 19. PubMed 17446270.
Backbone
  Vector backbone: pENTR223.1
  Backbone manufacturer: Invitrogen
  Backbone size w/o insert (bp): 2875
  Vector type: Gateway Entry Vector
Growth in bacteria
  Bacterial resistance: Spectinomycin, 50 μg/mL
  Growth temperature: 37°C
  Growth strain: DH5alpha
  Copy number: High Copy
Gene/Insert
  Gene/Insert name: BdRF1
  Species: Epstein-Barr virus
  Cloning method: Gateway Cloning
Terms and licenses: Academic/Nonprofit Terms; Industry Terms: Not Available to Industry
How to cite: pENTR223-BdRF1 was a gift from Eric Johannsen (Addgene plasmid # 195802 ; http://n2t.net/addgene:195802 ; RRID:Addgene_195802)
