[The description below was written by a language model from this plasmid's Addgene catalogue record and pLannotate feature annotations shown in this document.]
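Description:
pENTR223-BdRF1 is a Gateway entry clone built on the pENTR223.1 backbone (Invitrogen), carrying the Epstein-Barr virus open reading frame BdRF1. It is a small bacterial plasmid meant only for propagation in E. coli and as a donor in recombinational cloning, not for expression in its own right. Replication relies on a high-copy ColE1/pUC-type origin. Selection is by spectinomycin through the aadA aminoglycoside adenylyltransferase gene (SmR), which sits downstream of remnants of a class 1 integron Pc promoter and a short gentamicin acetyltransferase fragment.

The annotated insert is a roughly 1 kb coding region matching the EBV strain B95-8 scaffold (assembly) protein. This protein binds the major capsid protein, multimerises in the nucleus to guide formation of the icosahedral capsid, and is cleaved by assemblin and expelled before or during DNA packaging. The ORF is flanked on both sides by attL recombination sites, so an LR Clonase reaction can move it into any compatible destination vector to add promoters, tags or fusion partners. The automated annotation labels both sites attL3, which probably reflects the annotation tool's matching rather than two identical sites, and it places the ORF on the opposite strand from an adjacent T7 promoter. rrnB T1 and T2 terminators insulate the cloning region from read-through transcription, and the short lacZα and lacI fragments are backbone remnants. The sequence record (3,822 nt) is described as a partial NGS result, so the feature table may not be complete.

The associated publication title concerns EBV–EBV and EBV–human protein interaction maps, consistent with this clone being part of a viral ORF collection for transfer into interaction-screening or expression vectors.
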