Features (pLannotate 1.2.2; 12 found; start..end, strand, type, name):
      5..796     -  CDS            SmR: aminoglycoside adenylyltransferase (Murphy, 1985); aadA; confers resistance to spectinomycin and streptomycin
    803..859     -  CDS            GmR (fragment): gentamycin acetyltransferase; aacC1; confers resistance to gentamycin
   1035..1058    -  promoter       Pc promoter (fragment): intI1 (promoter lies within the coding sequence); class 1 integron promoter
   1248..1266    +  promoter       T7 promoter: promoter for bacteriophage T7 RNA polymerase
   1285..1380    +  protein_bind   attL3: mutant version of attL; recombination site for the Gateway® LR reaction LR Clonase™
   1382..2416    -  CDS            SCAF_EBVB9 (fragment): Experimental evidence at protein level: Swiss-Prot protein existence level 1. [Assembly protein]: Plays a major role in capsid assembly. Acts as a scaffold protein by binding major capsid protein. Multimerizes in the nucleus such as major capsid protein forms the icosahedral T=16 capsid. Cleaved by assemblin after capsid completion. The cleavages products are evicted from the capsid before or during DNA packaging. From Epstein-Barr virus (strain B95-8) (HHV-4) (Human herpesvirus 4).
   2419..2514    -  protein_bind   attL3: mutant version of attL; recombination site for the Gateway® LR reaction LR Clonase™
   2531..2567    +  CDS            lacZα (fragment): LacZα fragment of β-galactosidase; lacZ fragment
   2614..2657    -  terminator     rrnB T1 terminator: Escherichia coli rrnB; transcription terminator T1 from the E. coli rrnB gene
   2789..2816    +  terminator     rrnB T2 terminator: transcription terminator T2 from the E. coli rrnB gene
   2871..2963    -  CDS            lacI (fragment): lac repressor; lacI; The lac repressor binds to the lac operator to inhibit transcription in E. coli. This inhibition can be relieved by adding lactose or isopropyl-β-D-thiogalactopyranoside (IPTG).
   3146..3734    -  rep_origin     ori: high-copy-number ColE1/pMB1/pBR322/pUC origin of replication
>Addgene plasmid #195802 | pENTR223-BdRF1 | addgene full sequence | sequence record 385695 | Addgene Partial NGS Result
AGGGTTATTTGCCGACTACCTTGGTGATCTCGCCTTTCACGTAGTGGACAAATTCTTCCAACTGATCTGC
GCGCGAGGCCAAGCGATCTTCTTCTTGTCCAAGATAAGCCTGTCTAGCTTCAAGTATGACGGGCTGATAC
TGGGCCGGCAGGCGCTCCATTGCCCAGTCGGCAGCGACATCCTTCGGCGCGATTTTGCCGGTTACTGCGC
TGTACCAAATGCGGGACAACGTAAGCACTACATTTCGCTCATCGCCAGCCCAGTCGGGCGGCGAGTTCCA
TAGCGTTAAGGTTTCATTTAGCGCCTCAAATAGATCCTGTTCAGGAACCGGATCAAAGAGTTCCTCCGCC
GCTGGACCTACCAAGGCAACGCTATGTTCTCTTGCTTTTGTCAGCAAGATAGCCAGATCAATGTCGATCG
TGGCTGGCTCGAAGATACCTGCAAGAATGTCATTGCGCTGCCATTCTCCAAATTGCAGTTCGCGCTTAGC
TGGATAACGCCACGGAATGATGTCGTCGTGCACAACAATGGTGACTTCTACAGCGCGGAGAATCTCGCTC
TCTCCAGGGGAAGCCGAAGTTTCCAAAAGGTCGTTGATCAAAGCTCGCCGCGTTGTTTCATCAAGCCTTA
CGGTCACCGTAACCAGCAAATCAATATCACTGTGTGGCTTCAGGCCGCCATCCACTGCGGAGCCGTACAA
ATGTACGGCCAGCAACGTCGGTTCGAGATGGCGCTCGATGACGCCAACTACCTCTGATAGTTGAGTCGAT
ACTTCGGCGATCACCGCTTCCCTCATAATGTTTAACTTTGTTTTAGGGCGACTGCCCTGCTGCGTAACAT
CGTTGCTGCTCCATAACATCAAACATCGACCCACGGCGTAACGCGCTTGCTGCTTGGATGCCCGAGGCAT
AGACTGTACCCCAAAAAAACAGTCATAACAAGCCATGAAAACCGCCACTGCGCCGTTACCACCGCTGCGT
TCGGTCAAGGTTCTGGACCAGTTGCGTGAGCGCATACGCTACTTGCATTACAGCTTACGAACCGAACAGG
CTTATGTCCACTGGGTTCGTGCCTTCATCCGTTTCCACGGTGTGCGTCACCCGGCAACCTTGGGTAGCAG
CGAAGTCGAGGCATTTCTGTCCTGGCTGGTCTAGAGGAGGCATGATGATATATTTTTATCTTGTGCAATG
TAACATCAGAGATTTTGAGACACGGGCCAGAGCTGCCAGGAAACAGCTATGACCATGTAATACGACTCAC
TATAGGGGATATCAGCTGGATGGCAAATAATGATTTTATTTTGACTGATAGTGACCTGTTCGTTGCAACA
AATTGATAAGCAATGCTTTCTTATAATGCCAACTTTGTACAAGAAAGTTGGAGCCACGCGTTTATTCAGC
AATTCCTCGCAAAAGATGGACTTGAGGTGGGCTGACACAGACTTGGCCTTGGGGGTGGTGGGCTCCTTAG
ACTGAGCCACTCCGGACGCAGAGGCCTGCACCAGTTTCTTTCCGCGGTGGTGGCCCTCGGTGGTGGGCTG
CTGAGGGTTGGTGTCCTCCCGGGGTCCAGAGTTCCCGGCTGCTCCCGCCTCAGGGATCGTGGACTCGGCC
ACACAGTGGGCTTCGGGGGCCTGTGTGCCCGGGGGTGGAGGCTGCGCCTGAGCTGCCTGGTGAGAAGTTG
GTGGTGGGGGCGGATGAGGGACGTATCTGGGCACTTCGTAGCTTTGATGAGGCTGAAATCCGTAAGGCCC
CGAGTGGGTGTAGCAGGGGCCCTGCTGGGGGCAGTATCCGACTCCGGTGTGGCCGTAGGACAGCGTCTCC
CGGCGCAGGGCCTGTAGCGTGTGCTGTAACTCATTCACACTCTTGGAGAGGCCCGCTATGTCCTTGCGGT
AGAGGGTGGCGTCCTCCCCCGGGAATAGCCCCCCGCCTTCTTCATCCTCCTCGGGGTCTCTTTTCCGCTT
GTTGGATCGCGAGGGAGCGGGGACGTAGTCTGCCCGCAAGTGGGATCCGTAGTAAGGAGGCACGGGTGGA
GGGGGGCCAAAGAGGCCCGGCAAGCCAAAGTAGGCCGGAGGGGGGTGTGGGTGGGGGTGGTAGGTGTGAG
CGTCCATCGCCAAGAAGGCACCCGGGTCCCCGCCCGCGGGCCCGGCGTAGTAACCTCCTGGGGAGGTAAA
GTAGCCGCCGGCCGGGGCGACCGCTCCGGCCCCAGGACCGTAGGAAGGCGCGGTGGCTATTGCCTGGTGG
GAAAAGGGGGGCAGCGGGGCCGCGTAGGGTAGCGGGGTCTGCCTCGGCGGTTTGTTGTCCAGGTTGGTCT
GAAGCAGTGTCATAAAGGTGTTGCGGGGGACGCTGATGAGGTCCTGGCCCGCGGCGGCCGAACCTCCGCA
GGCTGTTGCTCCTTCTCCTGCGTTACCTGATAGCATGCCAACTTTTTTGTACAAAGTTGGCATTATAAAA
AAGCATTGCTCATCAATTTGTTGCAACGAACAGGTCACTATCAGTCAAAATAAAATCATTATTTGGGGCC
CGAGCTTAAGACTGGCCGTCGTTTTACAACGTCGTGACTGGGAAAACATCCATGCTAGCGTTAACGCGAG
AGTAGGGAACTGCCAGGCATCAAATAAAACGAAAGGCTCAGTCGGAAGACTGGGCCTTTCGTTTTATCTG
TTGTTTGTCGGTGAACGCTCTCCTGAGTAGGACAAATCCGCCGGGAGCGGATTTGAACGTTGTGAAGCAA
CGGCCCGGAGGGTGGCGGGCAGGACGCCCGCCATAAACTGCCAGGCATCAAACTAAGCAGAAGGCCATCC
TGACGGATGGCCTTTTTGCGTTTCTACAAACTCTTCCTGGCTAGCGGTACGCGTATTAATTGCGTTGCGC
TCACTGCCCGCTTTCCAGTCGGGAAACCTGTCGTGCCAGCTGCATTAATGAATCGGCCAACGCGCGGGGA
GAGGCGGTTTGCGTATTGGGCGCTCTTCCGCTTCCTCGCTCACTGACTCGCTGCGCTCGGTCGTTCGGCT
GCGGCGAGCGGTATCAGCTCACTCAAAGGCGGTAATACGGTTATCCACAGAATCAGGGGATAACGCAGGA
AAGAACATGTGAGCAAAAGGCCAGCAAAAGGCCAGGAACCGTAAAAAGGCCGCGTTGCTGGCGTTTTTCC
ATAGGCTCCGCCCCCCTGACGAGCATCACAAAAATCGACGCTCAAGTCAGAGGTGGCGAAACCCGACAGG
ACTATAAAGATACCAGGCGTTTCCCCCTGGAAGCTCCCTCGTGCGCTCTCCTGTTCCGACCCTGCCGCTT
ACCGGATACCTGTCCGCCTTTCTCCCTTCGGGAAGCGTGGCGCTTTCTCATAGCTCACGCTGTAGGTATC
TCAGTTCGGTGTAGGTCGTTCGCTCCAAGCTGGGCTGTGTGCACGAACCCCCCGTTCAGCCCGACCGCTG
CGCCTTATCCGGTAACTATCGTCTTGAGTCCAACCCGGTAAGACACGACTTATCGCCACTGGCAGCAGCC
ACTGGTAACAGGATTAGCAGAGCGAGGTATGTAGGCGGTGCTACAGAGTTCTTGAAGTGGTGGCCTAACT
ACGGCTACACTAGAAGAACAGTATTTGGTATCTGCGCTCTGCTGAAGCCAGTTACCTTCGGAAAAAGAGT
TGGTAGCTCTTGATCCGGCAAACAAACCACCGCTGGTAGCGGTGGTTTTTTTGTTTGCAAGCAGCAGATT
ACGCGCAGAAAAAAAGGATCTCAAGAAGATCCTTTGATCTTTTCTACGGGGTCTGACGCTCAGTGGAACG
ACGCGTAACTCACGTTAAGGGATTTTGGTCATGGGTGGCTCG
